Addgene plasmid #156370: pNK132d
Purpose: Expresses heterlogous ribosomal proteins
Depositing lab: Ahmed Badran. Depositing organization: Broad Institute. Publication: Orthogonal translation enables heterologous ribosome engineering in E. coli. Kolber NS, Fattal R, Bratulic S, Carver GD, Badran AH. Nat Commun. 2021 Jan 26;12(1):599. doi: 10.1038/s41467-020-20759-z. PubMed 33500394.
Backbone
  Vector backbone: pSC101
  Vector type: Synthetic Biology
Growth in bacteria
  Bacterial resistance: Chloramphenicol, 25 μg/mL
  Growth temperature: 37°C
  Growth strain: NEB Turbos
  Copy number: High Copy
Gene/Insert
  Gene/Insert name: S20, S16, S1, S15 ribosomal genes
  Species: R. palustris
  Cloning method: Ligation Independent Cloning
Terms and licenses: Academic/Nonprofit Terms; Industry Terms: Not Available to Industry
How to cite: pNK132d was a gift from Ahmed Badran (Addgene plasmid # 156370 ; http://n2t.net/addgene:156370 ; RRID:Addgene_156370)
