[The description below was written by a language model from this plasmid's Addgene catalogue record and pLannotate feature annotations shown in this document.]
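Description:
pNK132d is a 6.5 kb bacterial synthetic-biology plasmid built on a pSC101 backbone for expressing heterologous ribosomal proteins in E. coli. It replicates from the pSC101 origin with the plasmid-encoded Rep101 (RepA) initiator protein, and it is selected with chloramphenicol through a chloramphenicol acetyltransferase gene driven by its native cat promoter. The catalogue entry lists the plasmid as high copy, whereas the feature annotation describes the pSC101 origin as low copy. The record does not explain this difference, for example whether a copy-number variant of Rep101 is present.

The payload is a synthetic operon of four small-subunit (30S) ribosomal protein genes from Rhodopseudomonas palustris, arranged in tandem on the same strand: rpsT (S20), rpsP (S16), rpsA (S1) and rpsO (S15). S20 binds 16S rRNA directly, S1 binds mRNA and aids recognition of the initiation site, and S15 forms an intersubunit bridge with 23S rRNA. The cluster sits downstream of the araBAD promoter, and the araC regulator is encoded divergently upstream, so transcription should be inducible with L-arabinose. A bidirectional tonB terminator follows the last gene and separates the operon from the oppositely oriented resistance cassette, and an rrnB T1 terminator lies on the backbone near araC. No tags or reporters are annotated.

The associated work concerns orthogonal translation and heterologous ribosome engineering in E. coli. In that setting, the plasmid supplies cognate R. palustris ribosomal proteins, presumably alongside heterologous rRNA provided from another construct, although the record does not describe the partner plasmids or the assay.
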