Features (pLannotate 1.2.2; 12 found; start..end, strand, type, name):
    200..365     +  promoter       araBAD promoter: araBAD; promoter of the L-arabinose operon of E. coli; the araC regulatory gene is transcribed in the opposite direction (Guzman et al., 1995)
    410..673     +  CDS            rpsT: RS20_RHOPA - Experimental evidence at protein level: Swiss-Prot protein existence level 1. Binds directly to 16S ribosomal RNA. From Rhodopseudomonas palustris (strain ATCC BAA-98 / CGA009).
    705..1022    +  CDS            rpsP: RS16_RHOPA - Experimental evidence at protein level: Swiss-Prot protein existence level 1. From Rhodopseudomonas palustris (strain ATCC BAA-98 / CGA009).
   1066..2760    +  CDS            rpsA: RS1_RHOPA - Experimental evidence at protein level: Swiss-Prot protein existence level 1. Binds mRNA; thus facilitating recognition of the initiation point. It is needed to translate mRNA with a short Shine-Dalgarno (SD) purine-rich sequence (By similarity). From Rhodopseudomonas palustris (strain ATCC BAA-98 / CGA009).
   2792..3058    +  CDS            rpsO: RS15_RHOPA - Experimental evidence at protein level: Swiss-Prot protein existence level 1. Forms an intersubunit bridge (bridge B4) with the 23S rRNA of the 50S subunit in the ribosome. From Rhodopseudomonas palustris (strain ATCC BAA-98 / CGA009).
   3103..3134    -  terminator     tonB terminator: bidirectional E. coli tonB-P14 transcription terminator
   3150..3809    -  CDS            CmR: chloramphenicol acetyltransferase; cat; confers resistance to chloramphenicol
   3810..3907    -  promoter       cat promoter: promoter of the E. coli cat gene encoding chloramphenicol acetyltransferase
   3924..4874    -  CDS            Rep101: RepA protein needed for replication with the pSC101 origin; rep101
   4922..5144    -  rep_origin     pSC101 ori: low-copy replication origin that requires the Rep101 protein
   5639..5683    +  terminator     rrnB T1 terminator: transcription terminator T1 from the E. coli rrnB gene
   5706..54      -  CDS            araC (across the origin): L-arabinose regulatory protein; araC
>Addgene plasmid #156370 | pNK132d | addgene full sequence | sequence record 330959 | Addgene NGS Result
ATGGGCATTAAACGAGTATCCCGGCAGCAGGGGATCATTTTGCGCTTCAGCCATACTTTTCATACTCCCA
CCATTCAGAGAAGAAACCAATTGTCCATATTGCATCAGACATTGCCGTCACTGCGTCTTTTACTGGCTCT
TCTCGCTAACCCAACCGGTAACCCCGCTTATTAAAAGCATTCTGTAACAAAGCGGGACCAAAGCCATGAC
AAAAACGCGTAACAAAAGTGTCTATAATCACGGCAGAAAAGTCCACATTGATTATTTGCACGGCGTCACA
CTTTGCTATGCCATAGCATTTTTATCCATAAGATTAGCGGATCCTACCTGACGCTTTTTATCGCAACTCT
CTACTGTTTCTCCATACCCGTTTTACCTGCAGGTGCAGTGCTGCAGGATTTGAGAGATCATGGCTAATAC
GTCTTCCGCCAAGAAAGCGACCCGCAAGATCGCCCGGCGCACCGCGGTGAACAAGTCGCGTCGGACTCAG
ATGCGCGGGTCGGTCCGGATCGTCGAAGAGGCGATCGCCAGCGGCGACCGCGATGCGGCGCTGAAGGCGA
TGGCTCGCGCCGAGCCGGAGCTGATGCGCGCCGCTCAGCGCAACATCATCCACCGGAACGCCGCGAGCCG
GAAGGTGTCGCGTCTGACGCACAGCATCGCCAAGCTGGCGAAGTAATTCTCACCACCCCACCTAAGGAGC
TAACATGTCCGTCGTTATCCGCCTCGCGCGCGCTGGTACCAAGAAGCGCCCGTTCTATCATGTCGTCGTC
GCCGACTCGCGCTTCCCGCGCGATGGCCGCTTCATCGAGCGTCTCGGCTACTTCAACCCGCTGATGGCGA
AGGACAACGAAGCCCGCCTGAAGCTCGACCTCGACAAGGTCAAGGATTGGCTCGCCAAGGGCGCGCAGCC
GTCGGATCGCGTCGCCCGCTTCCTCGACACCGCCGGTGTCCGCAAGCGTGAAGCCCGCAACAACCCCGAG
AAGGCGGTGCCGCGCAAGGAGCGCAAGGCCGCCGACGGCAAGTAAGCGGGGCGATTGATGCCGTCCATCC
GCATCTGGAGAACAAATGGCTTCGACTGACACTTACAACCCGACCCGCGACGATTTCGCCGCGATGCTCG
ACGAGTCCTTCGCCGGCGGCAACCTGCAGGAAAGCTCTGTTATCAAGGGCAAGGTCGTCGCGATCGAGAA
GGACATGGCCGTCATTGACGTCGGCCTGAAGACCGAAGGCCGCGTGCCGCTGCGCGAATTCGCAGGTCCG
GGCCGCGACAACGAGATCAAGGTCGGCGATACCGTCGAGGTGTTCCTCGATCGGATCGAGAATGCGCTCG
GCGAAGCCGTGCTGTCGCGCGACAAGGCGCGCCGCGAAGAGAGCTGGGGCAAGCTCGAGAAGGCCTTCCA
GAACAACGAGAAGGTGTTCGGCGTCATCTTCAATCAGGTCAAGGGCGGCTTCACGGTCGACCTCGACGGC
GCCGTGGCGTTCCTGCCGCGCTCGCAGGTAGACATTCGTCCGATCCGCGACGTTGCGCCGCTGATGAACA
ACTCGCAGCCGTTCCAGATCCTCAAGATGGATCGCCGCCGTGGCAACATCGTCGTGTCGCGCCGGACCGT
GCTGGAAGAGACCCGCGCCGAGCAGCGCCAGGAGCTGGTGCAGAACCTCGAAGAGGGTCAGGTGATCGAC
GGCGTCGTCAAGAACATCACCGATTACGGTGCGTTCGTCGACCTCGGCGGCATCGACGGCCTGCTGCACG
TGACCGATATCGCCTGGCGCCGGGTCAATCACCCGACCGAGGTGCTGACCATCGGCCAGACCGTCAAGGT
CAAGATCATCAAGATCAACCACGAGACCCACCGCATCTCGCTCGGCATGAAGCAGCTGCTGGACGATCCG
TGGCAGGGCATCGAGGCCAAGTACCCGCTGAACGCGCGCTTCACCGGCCGCGTGACCAACATCACCGACT
ACGGTGCGTTCGTCGAGCTCGAGCCGGGCATCGAAGGCCTGATCCACGTCTCCGAGATGTCGTGGACCAA
GAAGAACATGCACCCCGGCAAGATCGTTTCGACCTCTCAGGAAGTCGAAGTGCAGGTGCTCGAGGTGGAT
TCGGTCAAGCGCCGTATCTCGCTCGGTCTCAAGCAGACCATGCGCAATCCGTGGGAAGTGTTCGTCGAGA
AGCATCCGGTCGGTTCGACCGTCGAAGGCGAGGTCAAGAACAAGACCGAGTTCGGTCTGTTCCTGGGTCT
CGACGGCGACGTCGACGGCATGGTCCACCTCTCGGACCTCGACTGGAAGCTGCCGGGCGAGCAGGTGATC
GACAACTTCAAGAAGGGCGACATGGTCAAGGCCGTGGTGCTCGACGTGGACGTCGAAAAGGAGCGCATCT
CGCTCGGCGTCAAGCAGCTCGAAGGCGACCCCTTCGCCGAGCCGGGCGACGTCAAGAAGGGTGCTGTCGT
GACCTGCGAAGTGCTCGACGTGAAGGAAAGCGGCATCGACGTGCAGATCGTCGGCACCGACTTCAACACC
TTCATCAAGCGCTCGGAGCTGGCGCGCGACCGCAACGACCAGCGCAGCGACCGCTTCGCGGTTGGTGAGA
AGGTCGACGCCCGCGTCATCCAGTTCGACAAGAAGGCCCGCAAGGTCCAGGTGTCGATCAAGGCGCTGGA
AGTGGCCGAGGAGAAGGAAGCCATCGCGCAGTACGGCTCGTCCGATTCGGGCGCGACGCTGGGCGACATT
CTCGGCACCGCGCTCAAGCAGCGCGACAAGTAAGCCTCAGGCGCAAGGAAAGTATCTGACGATGTCGATT
ACCGCAGAACGCAAAGCGGAAGTCATCAAGACCAGCGCCACCAAGGCCGGTGATACCGGTTCGCCCGAGG
TTCAGGTCGCGATCCTGTCGGAACGCATCACCAACCTGACCGCGCACTTCAAGACCCACACCAAGGACAA
CCACTCCCGCCGTGGGCTGTTGAAGCTGGTGTCGACGCGCCGTTCGCTTCTCGACTACATCAAGAAGAAG
GACGAAGCGCGCTACAAGGCGCTGCTCGAGAAGCACAACATCCGTCGCTGAGGCGTCGGACGACCGACTT
AATTAACGGCACTCCTCAGCCAAGTCAAAAGCCTCCGGTCGGAGGCTTTTGACTACATGCCCATGGCGTT
TACGCCCCGCCCTGCCACTCATCGCAGTACTGTTGTAATTCATTAAGCATTCTGCCGACATGGAAGCCAT
CACAAACGGCATGATGAACCTGAATCGCCAGCGGCATCAGCACCTTGTCGCCTTGCGTATAATATTTGCC
CATAGTGAAAACGGGGGCGAAGAAGTTGTCCATATTGGCCACGTTTAAATCAAAACTGGTGAAACTCACC
CAGGGATTGGCTGAGACGAAAAACATATTCTCAATAAACCCTTTAGGGAAATAGGCCAGGTTTTCACCGT
AACACGCCACATCTTGCGAATATATGTGTAGAAACTGCCGGAAATCGTCGTGGTATTCACTCCAGAGCGA
TGAAAACGTTTCAGTTTGCTCATGGAAAACGGTGTAACAAGGGTGAACACTATCCCATATCACCAGCTCA
CCGTCTTTCATTGCCATACGGAACTCCGGATGAGCATTCATCAGGCGGGCAAGAATGTGAATAAAGGCCG
GATAAAACTTGTGCTTATTTTTCTTTACGGTCTTTAAAAAGGCCGTAATATCCAGCTGAACGGTCTGGTT
ATAGGTACATTGAGTAACTGACTGAAATGCCTCAAAATGTTCTTTACGATGCCATTGGGATATATCAACG
GTGGTATATCCAGTGATTTTTTTCTCCATTTTAGCTTCCTTAGCTCCTGAAAATCTCGATAACTCAAAAA
ATACGCCCGGTAGTGATCTTATTTCATTATGGTGAAAGTTGGAACCTCTTACGTGCCAGGCCAAATAGGC
CGTTCAGATCCTTCCGTATTTAGCCAGTATGTTCTCTAGTGTGGTTCGTTGTTTTTGCGTGAGCCATGAG
AACGAACCATTGAGATCATGCTTACTTTGCATGTCACTCAAAAATTTTGCCTCAAAACTGGTGAGCTGAA
TTTTTGCAGTTAAAGCATCGTGTAGTGTTTTTCTTAGTCCGTTACGTAGGTAGGAATCTGATGTAATGGT
TGTTGGTATTTTGTCACCATTCATTTTTATCTGGTTGTTCTCAAGTTCGGTTACGAGATCCATTTGTCTA
TCTAGTTCAACTTGGAAAATCAACGTATCAGTCGGGCGGCCTCGCTTATCAACCACCAATTTCATATTGC
TGTAAGTGTTTAAATCTTTACTTATTGGTTTCAAAACCCATTGGTTAAGCCTTTTAAACTCATGGTAGTT
ATTTTCAAGCATTAACATGAACTTAAATTCATCAAGGCTAATCTCTATATTTGCCTTGTGAGTTTTCTTT
TGTGTTAGTTCTTTTAATAACCACTCATAAATCCTCATAGAGTATTTGTTTTCAAAAGACTTAACATGTT
CCAGATTATATTTTATGAATTTTTTTAACTGGAAAAGATAAGGCAATATCTCTTCACTAAAAACTAATTC
TAATTTTTCGCTTGAGAACTTGGCATAGTTTGTCCACTGGAAAATCTTAAAGCCTTTAACCAAAGGATTC
CTGATTTCCACAGTTCTCGTCATCAGCTCTCTGGTTGCTTTAGCTAATACACCATAAGCATTTTCCCTAC
TGATGTTCATCATCTGAGCGTATTGGTTATAAGTGAACGATACCGTCCGTTCTTTCCTTGTAGGGTTTTC
AATCGTGGGGTTGAGTAGTGCCACACAGCATAAAATTAGCTTGGTTTCATGCTCCGTTAAGTCATAGCGA
CTAATCGCTAGTTCATTTGCTTTGAAAACAACTAATTCAGACATACATCTCAATTGGTCTAGGTGATTTT
AATCACTATACCAATTGAGATGGGCTAGTCAATGATAATTACTAGTCCTTTTCCTTTGAGTTGTGGGTAT
CTGTAAATTCTGCTAGACCTTTGCTGGAAAACTTGTAAATTCTGCTAGACCCTCTGTAAATTCCGCTAGA
CCTTTGTGTGTTTTTTTTGTTTATATTCAAGTGGTTATAATTTATAGAATAAAGAAAGAATAAAAAAAGA
TAAAAAGAATAGATCCCAGCCCTGTGTATAACTCACTACTTTAGTCAGTTCCGCAGTATTACAAAAGGAT
GTCGCAAACGCTGTTTGCTCCTCTACAAAACAGACCTTAAAACCCTAAAGGCTTAAGTAGCACCCTCGCA
AGCTCGGGCAAATCGCTGAATATTCCTTTTGTCTCCGACCATCAGGCACCTGAGTCGCTGTCTTTTTCGT
GACATTCAGTTCGCTGCGCTCACGGCTCTGGCAGTGAATGGGGGTAAATGGCACTACAGGCGCCTTTTAT
GGATTCATGCAAGGAAACTACCCATAATACAAGAAAAGCCCGTCACGGGCTTCTCAGGGCGTTTTATGGC
GGGTCTGCTATGTGGTGCTATCTGACTTTTTGCTGTTCAGCAGTTCCTGCCCTCTGATTTTCCAGTCTGA
CCACTTCGGATTATCCCGTGACAGGTCATTCAGACTGGCTAATGCACCCAGTAAGGCAGCGGTATCATCA
ACAGGCTTACCCGTCTTACTGTCAAGAGGACATCCGGTCAAATAAAACGAAAGGCTCAGTCGAAAGACTG
GGCCTTTCGTTTTGCTGAGGAGACTTAGGGACCCTTTATGACAACTTGACGGCTACATCATTCACTTTTT
CTTCACAACCGGCACGGAACTCGCTCGGGCTGGCCCCGGTGCATTTTTTAAATACCCGCGAGAAATAGAG
TTGATCGTCAAAACCAACATTGCGACCGACGGTGGCGATAGGCATCCGGGTGGTGCTCAAAAGCAGCTTC
GCCTGGCTGATACGTTGGTCCTCGCGCCAGCTTAAGACGCTAATCCCTAACTGCTGGCGGAAAAGATGTG
ACAGACGCGACGGCGACAAGCAAACATGCTGTGCGACGCTGGCGATATCAAAATTGCTGTCTGCCAGGTG
ATCGCTGATGTACTGACAAGCCTCGCGTACCCGATTATCCATCGGTGGATGGAGCGACTCGTTAATCGCT
TCCATGCGCCGCAGTAACAATTGCTCAAGCAGATTTATCGCCAGCAGCTCCGAATAGCGCCCTTCCCCTT
GCCCGGCGTTAATGATTTGCCCAAACAGGTCGCTGAAATGCGGCTGGTGCGCTTCATCCGGGCGAAAGAA
CCCCGTATTGGCAAATATTGACGGCCAGTTAAGCCATTCATGCCAGTAGGCGCGCGGACGAAAGTAAACC
CACTGGTGATACCATTCGCGAGCCTCCGGATGACGACCGTAGTGATGAATCTCTCCTGGCGGGAACAGCA
AAATATCACCCGGTCGGCAAACAAATTCTCGTCCCTGATTTTTCACCACCCCCTGACCGCGAATGGTGAG
ATTGAGAATATAACCTTTCATTCCCAGCGGTCGGTCGATAAAAAAATCGAGATAACCGTTGGCCTCAATC
GGCGTTAAACCCGCCACCAG
